Addgene plasmid #47641: pCS-PluxIlux
Purpose: wt luxI promoter in pCS26
Depositing lab: Cynthia Collins. Depositing organization: Rensselaer Polytechnic Institute. Publication: Directed evolution of the quorum-sensing regulator EsaR for increased signal sensitivity. Shong J, Huang YM, Bystroff C, Collins CH. ACS Chem Biol. 2013 Apr 19;8(4):789-95. doi: 10.1021/cb3006402. Epub 2013 Feb 6. PubMed 23363022.
Backbone
  Vector backbone: pCS-PesaRlux
  Backbone size w/o insert (bp): 9360
  Total vector size (bp): 9517
  Vector type: Bacterial Expression, Synthetic Biology
Growth in bacteria
  Bacterial resistance: Kanamycin, 50 μg/mL
  Growth temperature: 37°C
  Growth strain: DH5alpha
  Copy number: Low Copy
Gene/Insert
  Gene/Insert name: PluxI (alt name: luxI promoter)
  Species: Vibrio fischeri
  Insert size (bp): 157
  Promoter: PluxI
  Cloning method: Restriction Enzyme; 5′ cloning site XhoI (not destroyed); 3′ cloning site BamHI (not destroyed)
  Sequencing primers: 5′ CCAGCTGGCAATTCCGA; 3′ AATCATCACTTTCGGGAA
Resource information
  A portion of this plasmid was derived from a plasmid made by: We amplified PluxI from pluxGFPuv (Collins CH et al., 2005, Mol. Microbiol.).
Terms and licenses: Academic/Nonprofit Terms; Industry Terms: Not Available to Industry
Depositor comments: PluxI (145 bp, indicated as lowercase letters in the partial sequence) was cloned into pCS-PesaRlux between XhoI and BamHI sites, replacing PesaR with PluxI. Please see pCS-PesaRlux for full plasmid backbone sequence and plasmid map.
How to cite: pCS-PluxIlux was a gift from Cynthia Collins (Addgene plasmid # 47641 ; http://n2t.net/addgene:47641 ; RRID:Addgene_47641)
