[The description below was written by a language model from this plasmid's Addgene catalogue record.]
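Description:
pCS-PluxIlux is a low-copy bacterial reporter plasmid of about 9.5 kb, classed as a bacterial expression and synthetic biology vector. It carries the wild-type luxI promoter (PluxI) from Vibrio fischeri in a pCS26-type backbone. It was made from the related construct pCS-PesaRlux by swapping the PesaR promoter for PluxI between XhoI and BamHI sites, both of which remain intact, so the promoter fragment can be exchanged again. The insert is listed as 157 bp, while the depositor comments describe the promoter itself as 145 bp; the record does not explain the difference. The promoter was amplified from an earlier PluxI-GFPuv reporter plasmid. The plasmid is propagated in E. coli under kanamycin selection. The origin of replication is not named in the record.

No feature table is supplied, and the record points to pCS-PesaRlux for the full backbone sequence and map, so the elements downstream of the promoter are not explicitly listed. The "lux" in the name and the pCS26 lineage suggest that the promoter sits upstream of a promoterless bacterial luciferase (lux) operon, which would give a luminescence readout of promoter activity, but this is an inference rather than a stated fact. PluxI is the classic quorum-sensing promoter containing the lux box, and it is activated by LuxR bound to its acyl-homoserine lactone signal. The plasmid was deposited with work on directed evolution of the quorum-sensing regulator EsaR for greater signal sensitivity. It most plausibly serves there as a wild-type promoter reporter for measuring signal-dependent transcription alongside the PesaR version, although its exact role is not stated in the record.
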