>Addgene plasmid #47641 | pCS-PluxIlux | depositor partial sequence | sequence record 68146 | PluxI was cloned into pCS-PesaRlux between XhoI and BamHI. See pCS-PesaRlux for plasmid backbone details.
CTCGAGAGTCCTTTGATTCTAATAAATTGGATTTTTGTCACACTATTGTATCGCTGGGAATACAATTACT
TAACATAAGCACCTGTAGGATCGTACAGGTTTACGCAAGAAAATGGTTTGTTATAGTCGAATAAACGCAA
GGGAGGTTGGTGGATCC
