>Addgene plasmid #47641 | pCS-PluxIlux | addgene partial sequence | sequence record 70012 | Neo-R 5'-GCCCAGTCATAGCCGAATAG-3'
ATCCATCTTGTTCAATCATGCGAAACGATCCTCATCCTGTCTCTTGATCAGATCTTGATCCCCTGCGCCA
TCAGATCCTTGGCGGCAAGAAAGCCATCCAGTTTACTTTGCAGGGCTTCCCAACCTTACCAGAGGGCGCC
CCAGCTGGCAATTCCGACGTCTAAGAAACCATTATTATCATGACATTAACCTATAAAAATAGGCGTATCA
CGAGGCCCTTTCGTCTTCACCTCGAGAGTCCTTTGATTCTAATAAATTGGATTTTTGTCACACTATTGTA
TCGCTGGGAATACAATTACTTAACATAAGCACCTGTAGGATCGTACAGGTTTACGCAAGAAAATGGTTTG
TTATAGTCGAATAAACGCAAGGGAGGTTGGTGGATCCTCTAGTTGCGGCCGCAAATGGATGGCAAATATG
ACTAAAAAAATTTCATTCATTATTAACGGCCAGGTTGAAATCTTTCCCGAAAGTGATGATTTAGTGCAAT
CCATTAATTTTGGTGATAATAGTGTTTACCTGCCAATATTGAATGACTCTCATGTAAAAAACATTATTGA
TTGTAATGGAAATAACGAATTACGGTTGCATAACATTGTCAATTTTCTCTATACGGTAGGGCAAAGATGG
AAAAATGAAGAATACTCAAGACGCAGGACATACATTCGTGACTTAAAAAAATATATGGGATATTCAGAAG
AAATGGCTAAGCTAGAGGCCAATTGGATATCTATGATTTTATGTTCTAAAGGCGGCCTTTATGAT
