>Addgene plasmid #47641 | pCS-PluxIlux | addgene partial sequence | sequence record 70421 | luxA-F 5'-tggggcattggtatgattct-3'
AGAGGTTATGATTTCAATAAAGGGCAGTGGCGTGACTTTGTATTAAAAGGACATAAAGATACTAATCGCC
GTATTGATTACAGTTACGAAATCAATCCCGTGGGAACGCCGCAGGAATGTATTGACATAATTCAAAAAGA
CATTGATGCTACAGGAATATCAAATATTTGTTGTGGATTTGAAGCTAATGGAACAGTAGACGAAATTATT
GCTTCCATGAAGCTCTTCCAGTCTGATGTCATGCCATTTCTTAAAGAAAAACAACGTTCGCTATTATATT
AGCTAAGGAGAAAGAAATGAAATTTGGATTGTTCTTCCTTAACTTCATCAATTCAACAACTGTTCAAGAA
CAAAGTATAGTTCGCATGCAGGAAATAACGGAGTATGTTGATAAGTTGAATTTTGAACAGATTTTAGTGT
ATGAAAATCATTTTTCAGATAATGGTGTTGTCGGCGCTCCTCTGACTGTTTCTGGTTTTCTGCTCGGTTT
AACAGAGAAAATTAAAATTGGTTCATTAAATCACATCATTACAACTCATCATCCTGTCCGCATAGCGGAG
GAAGCTTGCTTATTGGATCAGTTAAGTGAAGGGAGATTTATTTTAGGGTTTAGTGATTGCGAAAAAAAAG
ATGAAATGCATTTTTTTAATCGCCCGGTTGAATATCAACAGCAACTATTTGAAGAGTGTTATGAAATCAT
TAACGATGCTTTAACAACAGGCTATTGTAATCCAGATAACGATTTTTATAGCTTCCCTAAAATATCTGTA
AATCCCCATGCTTATACGCC
