>Addgene plasmid #47641 | pCS-PluxIlux | addgene partial sequence | sequence record 70422 | luxC-F 5'-ggtgcggaaaggattgtaga-3'
TGGTGGATCTCATGACGGAATGAGACCGTTGCAACGATTAGTGACATATATTTCTCATGAAAGGCCATCT
AACTATACGGCTAAGGATGTTGCGGTTGAAATAGAACAGACTCGATTCCTGGAAGAAGATAAGTTCCTTG
TATTTGTCCCATAATAGGTAAAAAGTATGGAAAATGAATCAAAATATAAAACCATCGACCACGTTATTTG
TGTTGAAGGAAATAAAAAAATTCATGTTTGGGAAACGCTGCCAGAAGAAAACAGCCCAAAGAGAAAGAAT
GCCATTATTATTGCGTCTGGTTTTGCCCGCAGGATGGATCATTTTGCTGGTCTGGCGGAATATTTATCGC
GGAATGGATTTCATGTGATCCGCTATGATTCGCTTCACCACGTTGGATTGAGTTCAGGGACAATTGATGA
ATTTACAATGTCTATAGGAAAGCAGAGCTTGTTAGCAGTGGTTGATTGGTTAACTACACGAAAAATAAAT
AACTTCGGTATGTTGGCTTCAAGCTTATCTGCGCGGATAGCTTATGCAAGCCTATCTGAAATCAATGCTT
CGTTTTTAATCACCGCAGTCGGTGTTGTTAACTTAAGATATTCTCTTGAAAGAGCTTTAGGGTTTGATTA
TCTCAGTCTACCCATTAATGAATTGCCGAATAATCTAGATTTTGAAGGCCATAAATTGGGTGCTGAAGTC
TTTGCGAGAGATTGTCTTGATTTTGGTTGGGAAGATTTAGCTTCTACAATTAATAACATGATGTATCTTG
ATATACCGTTTATTGCTTTTACTGCAAATAACGATAATTGGGTCAAGCAAGATGAAGTT
