>Addgene plasmid #47641 | pCS-PluxIlux | addgene partial sequence | sequence record 71960 | luxE-F 5'-TGAGGATGAAATGCAGCGTA-3'
AACGTTGAAACCTGTACCTGATGGAACGCCGGGGTTGATGAGTTATATGGATGCGTCAGCAACCAGTTAT
CCAGCATTTATTGTTACCGATGATGTCGGGATAATTAGCAGAGAATATGGTAAGTATCCCGGCGTGCTCG
TTGAAATTTTACGTCGCGTCAATACGAGGACGCAGAAAGGGTGTGCTTTAAGCTTAACCGAAGCGTTTGA
TAGTTGATATCCTTTGCCTGCGGCCGCAACTAGAGGCATCAAATAAAACGAAAGGCTCAGTCGAAAGACT
GGGCCTTTCGTTTTATCTGTTGTTTGTCGGTGAACGCTCTCCTGAGTAGGACAAATCCGCCGCCCTAGAC
CTAGCCTTAATTAAGGCTAGGGTACGGGTTTTGCTGCCCGCAAACGGGCTGTTCTGGTGTTGCTAGTTTG
TTATCAGAATCGCAGATCCGGCTTCAGCCGGTTTGCCGGCTGAAAGCGCTATTTCTTCCAGAATTGCCAT
GATTTTTTCCCCACGGGAGGCGTCACTGGCTCCCGTGTTGTCGGCAGCTTTGATTCGATAAGCAGCATCG
CCTGTTTCAGGCTGTCTATGTGTGACTGTTGAGCTGTAACAAGTTGTCTCAGGTGTTCAATTTCATGTTC
TAGTTGCTTTGTTTTACTGGTTTCACCTGTTCTATTAGGTGTTACATGCTGTTCATCTGTTACATTGTCG
ATCTGTTCATGGTGAACAGCTTTGAATGCACCAAAAACTCGTAAAAGCTCTGATGTATCTATCTTTTT
